>Addgene plasmid #105456 | pISH-Gucy1b2-A | addgene full sequence | sequence record 202905 | Addgene NGS Result
GTAAAACGACGGCCAGTGAATTGTAATACGACTCACTATAGGGCGAATTGGGCCCGACGTCGCATGCTCC
CGGCCGCCATGGCGGCCGCGGGAATTCGATTCAGGCAGCATGGCATACAGCAAGGTCTCTGTCTTCTTCT
TTTCAATGGCCAGGTGATTGGAAAGGACACGCAACTCCTCCTTCTTCTTCTCCAGTTGGCAGGACAGTTC
CATCTCTGCCAGCCTCTGCTGGTTGAGGAGGATGAGATCCCTGGTCGTGTCGTGGGGAGCGATGTCGGAA
AGATGCATCTTGCTCTCCTCCAGCTCTTGCAGGCTGCGGAGCTTTGGAGAACACATGAAGACCATGCACT
TCAGAGACTCCATCCAGATCATCTGACCCCGGAGTTTGAGTGTCGGCTGGCTCTTCCATGCTTCGGGCAT
CATCTCTCTTCGTGTCTTCAAGATAAACTGACTGTTAATGAACTTGCAGATGCTGGAGATGTTGAAAGTA
ACTTGAGGGTGGACGATGGAGAAATACTCATCTAGACCAAACTTCTGGGTCAAGATTCCAGGGACATACT
TCTGAATATTCACTCCAGCTTGCTTGACCCTTAGTGCTTCGTCAAAGACAACGTGGAAAGGAAAAGCATT
GCAGAACACCTCCTCTTCAATCCACAGTCTCTCAGGAAAGACAGGCTGGAAGGTGTCCCCAAGGGGCCCT
TTTCCAAGCAGGACTGATGCCCTCACAACAGCTGAGTGAGATTTCTCCCCAGGGCAAACAGGGATGCTTA
AATACCTCTCCTTCTTCCTAAGGAGTGTTCCCTGAAGAGAAATCACTAGTGAATTCGCGGCCGCCTGCAG
GTCGACCATATGGGAGAGCTCCCAACGCGTTGGATGCATAGCTTGAGTATTCTATAGTGTCACCTAAATA
GCTTGGCGTAATCATGGTCATAGCTGTTTCCTGTGTGAAATTGTTATCCGCTCACAATTCCACACAACAT
ACGAGCCGGAAGCATAAAGTGTAAAGCCTGGGGTGCCTAATGAGTGAGCTAACTCACATTAATTGCGTTG
CGCTCACTGCCCGCTTTCCAGTCGGGAAACCTGTCGTGCCAGCTGCATTAATGAATCGGCCAACGCGCGG
GGAGAGGCGGTTTGCGTATTGGGCGCTCTTCCGCTTCCTCGCTCACTGACTCGCTGCGCTCGGTCGTTCG
GCTGCGGCGAGCGGTATCAGCTCACTCAAAGGCGGTAATACGGTTATCCACAGAATCAGGGGATAACGCA
GGAAAGAACATGTGAGCAAAAGGCCAGCAAAAGGCCAGGAACCGTAAAAAGGCCGCGTTGCTGGCGTTTT
TCCATAGGCTCCGCCCCCCTGACGAGCATCACAAAAATCGACGCTCAAGTCAGAGGTGGCGAAACCCGAC
AGGACTATAAAGATACCAGGCGTTTCCCCCTGGAAGCTCCCTCGTGCGCTCTCCTGTTCCGACCCTGCCG
CTTACCGGATACCTGTCCGCCTTTCTCCCTTCGGGAAGCGTGGCGCTTTCTCATAGCTCACGCTGTAGGT
ATCTCAGTTCGGTGTAGGTCGTTCGCTCCAAGCTGGGCTGTGTGCACGAACCCCCCGTTCAGCCCGACCG
CTGCGCCTTATCCGGTAACTATCGTCTTGAGTCCAACCCGGTAAGACACGACTTATCGCCACTGGCAGCA
GCCACTGGTAACAGGATTAGCAGAGCGAGGTATGTAGGCGGTGCTACAGAGTTCTTGAAGTGGTGGCCTA
ACTACGGCTACACTAGAAGAACAGTATTTGGTATCTGCGCTCTGCTGAAGCCAGTTACCTTCGGAAAAAG
AGTTGGTAGCTCTTGATCCGGCAAACAAACCACCGCTGGTAGCGGTGGTTTTTTTGTTTGCAAGCAGCAG
ATTACGCGCAGAAAAAAAGGATCTCAAGAAGATCCTTTGATCTTTTCTACGGGGTCTGACGCTCAGTGGA
ACGAAAACTCACGTTAAGGGATTTTGGTCATGAGATTATCAAAAAGGATCTTCACCTAGATCCTTTTAAA
TTAAAAATGAAGTTTTAAATCAATCTAAAGTATATATGAGTAAACTTGGTCTGACAGTTACCAATGCTTA
ATCAGTGAGGCACCTATCTCAGCGATCTGTCTATTTCGTTCATCCATAGTTGCCTGACTCCCCGTCGTGT
AGATAACTACGATACGGGAGGGCTTACCATCTGGCCCCAGTGCTGCAATGATACCGCGAGACCCACGCTC
ACCGGCTCCAGATTTATCAGCAATAAACCAGCCAGCCGGAAGGGCCGAGCGCAGAAGTGGTCCTGCAACT
TTATCCGCCTCCATCCAGTCTATTAATTGTTGCCGGGAAGCTAGAGTAAGTAGTTCGCCAGTTAATAGTT
TGCGCAACGTTGTTGCCATTGCTACAGGCATCGTGGTGTCACGCTCGTCGTTTGGTATGGCTTCATTCAG
CTCCGGTTCCCAACGATCAAGGCGAGTTACATGATCCCCCATGTTGTGCAAAAAAGCGGTTAGCTCCTTC
GGTCCTCCGATCGTTGTCAGAAGTAAGTTGGCCGCAGTGTTATCACTCATGGTTATGGCAGCACTGCATA
ATTCTCTTACTGTCATGCCATCCGTAAGATGCTTTTCTGTGACTGGTGAGTACTCAACCAAGTCATTCTG
AGAATAGTGTATGCGGCGACCGAGTTGCTCTTGCCCGGCGTCAATACGGGATAATACCGCGCCACATAGC
AGAACTTTAAAAGTGCTCATCATTGGAAAACGTTCTTCGGGGCGAAAACTCTCAAGGATCTTACCGCTGT
TGAGATCCAGTTCGATGTAACCCACTCGTGCACCCAACTGATCTTCAGCATCTTTTACTTTCACCAGCGT
TTCTGGGTGAGCAAAAACAGGAAGGCAAAATGCCGCAAAAAAGGGAATAAGGGCGACACGGAAATGTTGA
ATACTCATACTCTTCCTTTTTCAATATTATTGAAGCATTTATCAGGGTTATTGTCTCATGAGCGGATACA
TATTTGAATGTATTTAGAAAAATAAACAAATAGGGGTTCCGCGCACATTTCCCCGAAAAGTGCCACCTGA
TGCGGTGTGAAATACCGCACAGATGCGTAAGGAGAAAATACCGCATCAGGAAATTGTAAGCGTTAATATT
TTGTTAAAATTCGCGTTAAATTTTTGTTAAATCAGCTCATTTTTTAACCAATAGGCCGAAATCGGCAAAA
TCCCTTATAAATCAAAAGAATAGACCGAGATAGGGT
[37 nt withheld, positions 3257-3293]
AAAGAACGTGGACTCCAACGTCAAAGG
[49 nt withheld, positions 3321-3369]
T
[91 nt withheld, positions 3371-3461]
G
[124 nt withheld, positions 3463-3586]
CCATTCGCCATTCAGGCTGCGCAACTGTTGGGAAGGGCGATCGGTGCGGGCCTCTTCGCTATTACGCCAG
CTGGCGAAAGGGGGATGTGCTGCAAGGCGATTAAGTTGGGTAACGCCAGGGTTTTCCCAGTCACGACGTT
Features (pLannotate 1.2.2; 14 found; start..end, strand, type, name):
     24..42      +  promoter       T7 promoter: promoter for bacteriophage T7 RNA polymerase
    100..810     -  CDS            Gucy1b2 (fragment): GCYB2_RAT - Experimental evidence at transcript level: Swiss-Prot protein existence level 2. From Rattus norvegicus (Rat).
    817..879     -  CDS            VESPI_VESMG (fragment): Experimental evidence at protein level: Swiss-Prot protein existence level 1. Shows contractile activity on isolated ileum smooth muscle. From Vespa magnifica (Hornet).
    891..909     -  promoter       SP6 promoter: promoter for bacteriophage SP6 RNA polymerase
    951..967     -  protein_bind   lac operator: The lac repressor binds to the lac operator to inhibit transcription in E. coli. This inhibition can be relieved by adding lactose or isopropyl-β-D-thiogalactopyranoside (IPTG). lac repressor encoded by lacI
    975..1005    -  promoter       lac promoter: promoter for the E. coli lac operon
   1020..1041    -  protein_bind   CAP binding site: CAP binding activates transcription in the presence of cAMP. E. coli catabolite activator protein
   1054..1146    -  CDS            lacI (fragment): lac repressor; lacI; The lac repressor binds to the lac operator to inhibit transcription in E. coli. This inhibition can be relieved by adding lactose or isopropyl-β-D-thiogalactopyranoside (IPTG).
   1329..1917    -  rep_origin     ori: high-copy-number ColE1/pMB1/pBR322/pUC origin of replication
   2088..2948    -  CDS            AmpR: β-lactamase; bla; confers resistance to ampicillin, carbenicillin, and related antibiotics
   2949..3053    -  promoter       AmpR promoter: bla
   3080..3130    +  misc_feature   bom (fragment): basis of mobility region from pBR322
   3158..3586    -  rep_origin     f1 ori (sequence partly withheld): f1 bacteriophage origin of replication; arrow indicates direction of (+) strand synthesis
   3590..21      -  CDS            lacZα (fragment) (across the origin): LacZα fragment of β-galactosidase; lacZ fragment
