[The description below was written by a language model from this plasmid's Addgene catalogue record and pLannotate feature annotations shown in this document.]
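Description:
pISH-Gucy1b2-A is a small bacterial plasmid built on the pGEM-T Easy cloning backbone and intended as an in vitro transcription template for making a riboprobe for in situ hybridization. It is propagated in E. coli as a high-copy plasmid through a ColE1/pUC-type origin and is selected with ampicillin via the β-lactamase gene and its native promoter. The backbone also carries an f1 phage origin, which allows single-stranded DNA production, and the remnants of the lac promoter/operator and lacZα region that normally support blue/white screening of inserts in this vector family.

The payload is a roughly 709 bp fragment of mouse Gucy1b2, which encodes a soluble guanylate cyclase β subunit. The automated annotation matches this fragment to the rat orthologue, but the catalogue lists the species as mouse. The insert sits in the multiple cloning site between opposing T7 and SP6 bacteriophage promoters, so either strand can in principle be transcribed. In the sequenced record the coding fragment lies on the reverse strand relative to the T7 promoter, so T7 transcription should yield RNA complementary to the mRNA, that is, an antisense probe. This fits the depositor's note that the plasmid is linearized with SpeI and transcribed with T7 RNA polymerase to give a run-off transcript. A short adjacent hit to a hornet peptide is almost certainly a spurious match to polylinker sequence. The cloning method is not recorded. The associated work concerns a low-oxygen sensor in the mouse main olfactory epithelium, where such a probe would serve to detect Gucy1b2-expressing cells.
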