Addgene plasmid #105456: pISH-Gucy1b2-A
Purpose: to generate a riboprobe for in situ hybridazation
Depositing lab: Peter Mombaerts. Depositing organization: Max Planck Research Unit for Neurogenetics. Publication: A Sensor for Low Environmental Oxygen in the Mouse Main Olfactory Epithelium. Bleymehl K, Perez-Gomez A, Omura M, Moreno-Perez A, Macias D, Bai Z, Johnson RS, Leinders-Zufall T, Zufall F, Mombaerts P. Neuron. 2016 Dec 21;92(6):1196-1203. doi: 10.1016/j.neuron.2016.11.001. Epub 2016 Dec 1. PubMed 27916458.
Backbone
  Vector backbone: pGEM-Teasy
  Backbone size w/o insert (bp): 3015
  Vector type: to ganerate riboprobe
Growth in bacteria
  Bacterial resistance: Ampicillin, 100 μg/mL
  Growth temperature: 37°C
  Growth strain: DH5alpha
  Copy number: High Copy
Gene/Insert
  Gene/Insert name: Gucy1b2
  Species: M. musculus (mouse)
  Insert size (bp): 709
  Entrez Gene: Gucy1b2 (a.k.a. B930025B03, GC-SB2)
  Cloning method: Unknown
  Sequencing primers: 5′ M13-rev; 3′ M13-for
Terms and licenses: Academic/Nonprofit Terms; Industry Terms: Not Available to Industry
Depositor comments: Linearize with SpeI, use T7 RNA polymerase for IVT.
How to cite: pISH-Gucy1b2-A was a gift from Peter Mombaerts (Addgene plasmid # 105456 ; http://n2t.net/addgene:105456 ; RRID:Addgene_105456)
