>Addgene plasmid #105456 | pISH-Gucy1b2-A | depositor partial sequence | sequence record 199634 | insert: sequenced with M13-for primer
CCCGGCCGCCATGGCGGCCGCGGGAATTCGATTCAGGCAGCATGGCATACAGCAAGGTCTCTGTCTTCTT
CTTTTCAATGGCCAGGTGATTGGAAAGGACACGCAACTCCTCCTTCTTCTTCTCCAGTTGGCAGGACAGT
TCCATCTCTGCCAGCCTCTGCTGGTTGAGGAGGATGAGATCCCTGGTCGTGTCGTGGGGAGCGATGTCGG
AAAGATGCATCTTGCTCTCCTCCAGCTCTTGCAGGCTGCGGAGCTTTGGAGAACACATGAAGACCATGCA
CTTCAGAGACTCCATCCAGATCATCTGACCCCGGAGTTTGAGTGTCGGCTGGCTCTTCCATGCTTCGGGC
ATCATCTCTCTTCGTGTCTTCAAGATAAACTGACTGTTAATGAACTTGCAGATGCTGGAGATGTTGAAAG
TAACTTGAGGGTGGACGATGGAGAAATACTCATCTAGACCAAACTTCTGGGTCAAGATTCCAGGGACATA
CTTCTGAATATTCACTCCAGCTTGCTTGACCCTTAGTGCTTCGTCAAAGACAACGTGGAAAGGAAAAGCA
TTGCAGAACACCTCCTCTTCAATCCACAGTCTCTCAGGAAAGACAGGCTGGAAGGTGTCCCCAAGGGGCC
CTTTTCCAAGCAGGACTGATGCCCTCACAACAGCTGAGTGAGATTTCTCCCCAGGGCAAACAGGGATGCT
TAAATACCTCTCCTTCTTCCTAAGGAGTGTTCCCTGAAGAGAAATCACTAGTGAATTCGCGGCCGCCTGC
AGGTCGACCATATGGGAGAGCTCCCAACGCGTTGGATGCATAGCTTGAGTATTCTATAGTGTCACCTAAA
TAGCTTGGCGTAATCATGGTCATAGCTGTTTCCTGTGTGAAATTGTTATCCGCTCACAATTCCACACAAC
ATACGAGCCGGAAGCATAAAGTGTAAAGCC
